>Addgene plasmid #64877 | pCDH-EF1-FHC-POLQ-K121M | depositor full sequence | sequence record 163756 | pCDH-EF1-FHC-POLQ-K121M sequence 15472 bps
ACGCGTGTAGTCTTATGCAATACTCTTGTAGTCTTGCAACATGGTAACGATGAGTTAGCAACATGCCTTA
CAAGGAGAGAAAAAGCACCGTGCATGCCGATTGGTGGAAGTAAGGTGGTACGATCGTGCCTTATTAGGAA
GGCAACAGACGGGTCTGACATGGATTGGACGAACCACTGAATTGCCGCATTGCAGAGATATTGTATTTAA
GTGCCTAGCTCGATACAATAAACGGGTCTCTCTGGTTAGACCAGATCTGAGCCTGGGAGCTCTCTGGCTA
ACTAGGGAACCCACTGCTTAAGCCTCAATAAAGCTTGCCTTGAGTGCTTCAAGTAGTGTGTGCCCGTCTG
TTGTGTGACTCTGGTAACTAGAGATCCCTCAGACCCTTTTAGTCAGTGTGGAAAATCTCTAGCAGTGGCG
CCCGAACAGGGACCTGAAAGCGAAAGGGAAACCAGAGCTCTCTCGACGCAGGACTCGGCTTGCTGAAGCG
CGCACGGCAAGAGGCGAGGGGCGGCGACTGGTGAGTACGCCAAAAATTTTGACTAGCGGAGGCTAGAAGG
AGAGAGATGGGTGCGAGAGCGTCAGTATTAAGCGGGGGAGAATTAGATCGCGATGGGAAAAAATTCGGTT
AAGGCCAGGGGGAAAGAAAAAATATAAATTAAAACATATAGTATGGGCAAGCAGGGAGCTAGAACGATTC
GCAGTTAATCCTGGCCTGTTAGAAACATCAGAAGGCTGTAGACAAATACTGGGACAGCTACAACCATCCC
TTCAGACAGGATCAGAAGAACTTAGATCATTATATAATACAGTAGCAACCCTCTATTGTGTGCATCAAAG
GATAGAGATAAAAGACACCAAGGAAGCTTTAGACAAGATAGAGGAAGAGCAAAACAAAAGTAAGACCACC
GCACAGCAAGCGGCCACTGATCTTCAGACCTGGAGGAGGAGATATGAGGGACAATTGGAGAAGTGAATTA
TATAAATATAAAGTAGTAAAAATTGAACCATTAGGAGTAGCACCCACCAAGGCAAAGAGAAGAGTGGTGC
AGAGAGAAAAAAGAGCAGTGGGAATAGGAGCTTTGTTCCTTGGGTTCTTGGGAGCAGCAGGAAGCACTAT
GGGCGCAGCCTCAATGACGCTGACGGTACAGGCCAGACAATTATTGTCTGGTATAGTGCAGCAGCAGAAC
AATTTGCTGAGGGCTATTGAGGCGCAACAGCATCTGTTGCAACTCACAGTCTGGGGCATCAAGCAGCTCC
AGGCAAGAATCCTGGCTGTGGAAAGATACCTAAAGGATCAACAGCTCCTGGGGATTTGGGGTTGCTCTGG
AAAACTCATTTGCACCACTGCTGTGCCTTGGAATGCTAGTTGGAGTAATAAATCTCTGGAACAGATTGGA
ATCACACGACCTGGATGGAGTGGGACAGAGAAATTAACAATTACACAAGCTTAATACACTCCTTAATTGA
AGAATCGCAAAACCAGCAAGAAAAGAATGAACAAGAATTATTGGAATTAGATAAATGGGCAAGTTTGTGG
AATTGGTTTAACATAACAAATTGGCTGTGGTATATAAAATTATTCATAATGATAGTAGGAGGCTTGGTAG
GTTTAAGAATAGTTTTTGCTGTACTTTCTATAGTGAATAGAGTTAGGCAGGGATATTCACCATTATCGTT
TCAGACCCACCTCCCAACCCCGAGGGGACCCGACAGGCCCGAAGGAATAGAAGAAGAAGGTGGAGAGAGA
GACAGAGACAGATCCATTCGATTAGTGAACGGATCTCGACGGTATCGGTTAACTTTTAAAAGAAAAGGGG
GGATTGGGGGGTACAGTGCAGGGGAAAGAATAGTAGACATAATAGCAACAGACATACAAACTAAAGAATT
ACAAAAACAAATTACAAAATTCAAAATTTTATCGATACTAGTGGATCTGCGATCGCTCCGGTGCCCGTCA
GTGGGCAGAGCGCACATCGCCCACAGTCCCCGAGAAGTTGGGGGGAGGGGTCGGCAATTGAACGGGTGCC
TAGAGAAGGTGGCGCGGGGTAAACTGGGAAAGTGATGTCGTGTACTGGCTCCGCCTTTTTCCCGAGGGTG
GGGGAGAACCGTATATAAGTGCAGTAGTCGCCGTGAACGTTCTTTTTCGCAACGGGTTTGCCGCCAGAAC
ACAGCTGAAGCTTCGAGGGGCTCGCATCTCTCCTTCACGCGCCCGCCGCCCTACCTGAGGCCGCCATCCA
CGCCGGTTGAGTCGCGTTCTTGCGCCTCCCGCCTGTGGTGCCTCCTGAACTGCGTCCGCCGTCTAGGTAA
GTTTAAAGCTCAGGTCGAGACCGGGCCTTTGTCCGGCGCTCCCTTGGAGCCTACCTAGACTCAGCCGGCT
CTCCACGCTTTGCCTGACCCTGCTTGCTCAACTCTACGTCTTTGTTTCGTTTTCTGTTCTGCGCCGTTAC
AGATCCAAGCTGTGACCGGCGCCTACTCTAGAGCTAGCGAATTCGAATTTAAATCGGATCCTAGCACCAT
GAATCTTCTGCGTCGGAGTGGGAAACGGCGGCGTTCAGAATCAGGCTCAGATTCGTTCTCGGGAAGCGGC
GGTGACAGCAGTGCCAGCCCCCAGTTCCTCTCCGGGTCCGTGCTGAGCCCGCCGCCCGGCCTTGGTCGCT
GCCTGAAGGCCGCAGCTGCAGGAGAATGCAAGCCTACAGTTCCTGACTACGAAATAGACAAGCTACTATT
GGCAAACTGGGGACTTCCTAAAGCAGTTCTGGAAAAATACCACAGTTTTGGTGTAAAAAAGATGTTTGAA
TGGCAGGCAGAGTGCCTTTTGCTTGGACAAGTCCTGGAAGGAAAGAATTTAGTTTATTCAGCTCCTACAA
GTGCTGGGATGACTCTTGTGGCAGAATTACTTATTTTGAAGCGGGTTTTGGAAATGCGGAAGAAAGCTTT
GTTTATTCTTCCCTTTGTTTCTGTGGCTAAAGAGAAGAAATACTACCTCCAGAGTCTGTTTCAGGAAGTA
GGAATAAAAGTAGACGGTTATATGGGCAGCACCTCTCCATCAAGGCATTTCTCTTCATTGGATATTGCAG
TCTGCACAATTGAGAGAGCCAATGGTCTGATCAATCGCCTCATAGAGGAAAATAAGATGGATCTGTTAGG
AATGGTGGTTGTGGATGAATTACATATGCTGGGAGACTCTCACCGAGGGTATCTGCTGGAACTTTTGCTG
ACCAAGATTTGCTATATTACTCGGAAATCAGCATCTTGTCAGGCAGATCTAGCCAGTTCTCTGTCTAATG
CTGTGCAAATCGTTGGCATGAGTGCTACCCTTCCTAATTTGGAGCTTGTGGCTTCCTGGTTGAATGCTGA
ACTCTACCATACCGACTTTCGCCCTGTACCGCTTTTGGAGTCAGTAAAAGTTGGAAATTCCATATATGAC
TCTTCAATGAAACTTGTGAGGGAATTTGAGCCCATGCTTCAAGTGAAGGGAGATGAGGACCATGTTGTTA
GCTTATGTTATGAGACGATTTGTGATAACCATTCAGTATTACTTTTTTGTCCATCAAAGAAATGGTGTGA
GAAGCTGGCAGATATCATTGCTCGAGAGTTTTATAATCTACATCATCAAGCTGAGGGATTGGTGAAACCC
TCTGAATGCCCACCAGTAATTCTGGAACAAAAAGAACTCCTGGAAGTGATGGATCAGTTAAGACGGTTGC
CTTCAGGACTGGACTCTGTATTACAGAAAACTGTACCATGGGGAGTAGCATTTCATCATGCAGGTCTTAC
TTTTGAGGAGAGGGATATCATTGAAGGAGCCTTTCGTCAAGGTCTCATTCGAGTCTTGGCGGCAACTTCT
ACTCTTTCTTCTGGGGTGAATTTACCTGCACGTCGTGTGATTATTCGAACCCCTATTTTTGGTGGTCGAC
CTCTAGATATTCTTACTTATAAGCAGATGGTTGGTCGTGCTGGCAGGAAAGGAGTGGACACAGTAGGCGA
GAGTATCTTAATTTGTAAGAACTCTGAGAAATCAAAAGGCATAGCTCTCCTTCAGGGTTCTCTAAAGCCT
GTTCGCAGCTGTCTGCAAAGACGAGAAGGAGAAGAAGTAACTGGCAGCATGATACGAGCTATTCTGGAGA
TAATAGTTGGTGGAGTGGCAAGTACATCACAAGATATGCATACTTATGCTGCCTGCACATTTTTGGCTGC
AAGTATGAAAGAAGGGAAGCAAGGAATTCAGAGAAATCAAGAGTCTGTTCAGCTTGGAGCGATTGAGGCC
TGTGTGATGTGGCTACTAGAAAATGAATTCATCCAGAGTACAGAAGCCAGTGATGGAACAGAAGGAAAGG
TGTATCATCCAACACATCTTGGTTCGGCCACTCTTTCTTCTTCACTTTCTCCAGCTGATACTTTAGATAT
TTTTGCTGACCTGCAAAGAGCAATGAAGGGCTTTGTTTTAGAGAATGATCTTCATATTCTCTATCTGGTT
ACACCTATGTTTGAGGATTGGACTACTATTGATTGGTATCGATTTTTCTGTTTATGGGAGAAGTTGCCAA
CTTCAATGAAAAGGGTGGCAGAGCTAGTGGGAGTTGAAGAGGGGTTCTTGGCCCGTTGTGTGAAAGGAAA
AGTAGTAGCCAGAACTGAGAGACAGCATCGACAAATGGCCATCCATAAAAGGTTTTTCACCAGTCTTGTG
CTATTAGATTTAATCAGTGAAGTTCCCTTAAGGGAAATAAATCAGAAATATGGATGCAATCGTGGGCAGA
TTCAATCTTTGCAACAGTCAGCTGCTGTTTATGCAGGGATGATTACAGTATTTTCCAACCGTCTGGGCTG
GCACAACATGGAACTACTACTTTCCCAATTTCAGAAGCGTCTTACGTTTGGCATCCAGAGGGAGCTGTGT
GACCTGGTTCGGGTATCCTTACTAAATGCTCAGAGAGCCAGGGTTCTCTATGCTTCTGGCTTTCATACTG
TGGCAGACCTTGCTAGAGCAAATATTGTGGAGGTGGAGGTGATTCTGAAAAATGCTGTGCCTTTCAAAAG
TGCCCGGAAGGCAGTGGATGAGGAAGAGGAAGCAGTTGAAGAACGTCGCAATATGCGAACTATCTGGGTG
ACTGGCAGAAAAGGTTTAACTGAAAGGGAAGCAGCAGCCCTTATAGTGGAAGAAGCCAGAATGATTCTGC
AGCAGGACTTAGTTGAAATGGGAGTGCAATGGAATCCATGTGCCCTGTTACATTCTAGTACATGCTCATT
GACTCATAGTGAGTCCGAAGTAAAGGAACACACATTTATATCCCAAACTAAGAGTTCTTATAAAAAATTA
ACATCAAAGAACAAAAGTAACACAATATTTAGTGATTCTTATATTAAGCATTCACCAAATATAGTGCAAG
ACTTAAATAAAAGTAGAGAGCATACAAGTTCCTTTAATTGTAATTTCCAGAATGGGAATCAAGAACATCA
GAGATGTTCCATTTTCAGAGCAAGAAAACGGGCCTCTTTAGATATAAATAAAGAGAAGCCAGGAGCCTCT
CAGAATGAGGGGAAAACAAGTGATAAGAAAGTTGTTCAGACTTTTTCACAGAAAACAAAAAAGGCACCTT
TGAATTTCAATTCAGAAAAGATGAGCAGAAGTTTTCGATCTTGGAAACGTAGAAAGCATCTAAAGCGATC
TAGGGACAGCAGCCCCCTGAAAGACTCTGGAGCGTGTAGAATCCATTTACAAGGACAGACTCTGTCTAAT
CCTAGTCTTTGTGAAGACCCGTTTACCTTAGATGAGAAGAAAACGGAATTTAGAAATTCAGGGCCATTTG
CTAAAAATGTATCTTTGAGTGGTAAGGAAAAAGATAATAAAACATCATTCCCATTACAAATAAAGCAAAA
TTGTTCATGGAACATAACACTAACTAATGATAATTTTGTGGAGCATATTGTCACAGGATCTCAGAGTAAA
AATGTGACTTGTCAGGCCACTAGTGTGGTTAGTGAAAAGGGCAGAGGAGTAGCTGTTGAGGCAGAAAAAA
TAAATGAAGTGCTGATACAAAATGGTTCAAAAAACCAGAATGTTTATATGAAACACCATGACATCCATCC
AATTAACCAGTACCTGCGAAAGCAATCTCATGAACAGACAAGCACTATTACCAAACAGAAAAATATAATA
GAGAGACAAATGCCCTGTGAAGCAGTCAGTAGTTACATAAATAGAGACTCAAATGTTACTATCAATTGTG
AAAGGATAAAGCTTAATACAGAGGAAAATAAACCAAGTCATTTTCAGGCATTAGGAGATGATATAAGCAG
AACTGTGATACCCAGTGAAGTACTTCCATCAGCTGGAGCATTTAGCAAATCAGAAGGCCAGCATGAGAAT
TTTCTAAATATTTCTAGACTACAAGAAAAAACAGGTACTTATACAACAAACAAAACTAAAAATAATCATG
TTTCTGACTTAGGTTTAGTCCTCTGTGATTTTGAAGATAGTTTCTATCTGGATACTCAGTCAGAGAAAAT
AATACAACAGATGGCAACTGAAAATGCCAAACTAGGAGCAAAGGACACCAACCTGGCAGCAGGGATAATG
CAGAAGAGCTTAGTCCAACAGAACTCAATGAACTCTTTTCAGAAGGAGTGTCACATTCCTTTTCCTGCTG
AACAGCACCCTCTAGGAGCGACTAAGATAGATCATTTGGACCTTAAGACTGTAGGTACTATGAAACAAAG
CAGTGATTCACATGGGGTTGATATCCTGACTCCAGAAAGCCCGATTTTCCATTCTCCAATACTATTGGAG
GAAAATGGTCTTTTTTTAAAAAAGAATGAAGTTTCTGTTACTGATTCACAATTAAATAGTTTTCTTCAAG
GTTATCAAACACAAGAAACTGTGAAACCAGTTATACTTCTGATTCCTCAAAAGAGAACTCCCACTGGTGT
AGAAGGAGAATGTCTTCCAGTTCCTGAAACAAGTTTGAATATGAGTGATAGTTTACTATTTGATAGCTTC
AGTGATGACTATCTAGTAAAAGAACAATTACCTGATATGCAAATGAAAGAACCCCTTCCTTCAGAAGTAA
CATCAAACCATTTTAGTGATTCTCTGTGTCTACAAGAAGACCTAATTAAAAAATCAAATGTAAATGAGAA
TCAAGATACCCACCAGCAGTTGACTTGTTCCAATGATGAATCTATTATATTTTCAGAAATGGATTCTGTT
CAGATGGTTGAAGCTTTGGACAATGTGGATATATTTCCTGTCCAAGAGAAGAATCATACTGTAGTATCTC
CTAGAGCATTAGAACTAAGTGATCCAGTACTTGATGAGCACCACCAAGGTGATCAAGATGGAGGAGATCA
AGATGAAAGGGCTGAAAAATCAAAATTAACTGGGACCAGGCAAAATCATTCATTCATTTGGTCAGGGGCA
TCATTTGATCTAAGTCCAGGACTGCAAAGGATTTTAGATAAAGTATCCAGTCCTCTAGAAAATGAAAAGC
TAAAATCAATGACTATAAACTTTTCCAGTTTGAATAGAAAAAATACAGAGTTAAATGAAGAACAAGAAGT
TATTTCAAACTTGGAGACAAAACAAGTGCAGGGAATTTCATTTTCTTCTAATAATGAAGTAAAAAGCAAG
ATTGAGATGCTAGAAAACAATGCCAATCATGATGAAACCTCATCCCTCTTACCTCGTAAAGAAAGTAATA
TAGTTGATGATAATGGTCTCATTCCTCCTACACCCATTCCAACATCTGCTTCTAAGCTGACATTTCCAGG
GATTCTTGAAACACCTGTAAACCCTTGGAAAACTAATAATGTTTTACAACCTGGTGAAAGTTATTTATTT
GGCTCACCTTCAGATATTAAAAACCACGATTTAAGTCCAGGGAGTAGAAATGGGTTCAAAGACAACAGCC
CTATTAGTGACACAAGCTTTTCACTTCAGTTATCACAGGATGGATTACAGTTAACTCCAGCCTCAAGCAG
TTCAGAAAGTTTGTCCATAATTGATGTAGCAAGTGACCAAAATCTTTTCCAAACATTCATTAAGGAGTGG
CGGTGCAAAAAGCGATTTTCCATCTCACTGGCTTGTGAAAAGATTAGAAGTTTGACATCTTCTAAAACTG
CTACTATTGGCAGTAGGTTTAAGCAAGCTAGCTCACCTCAGGAAATTCCTATTAGAGATGATGGATTTCC
CATTAAAGGTTGTGATGACACCTTGGTGGTTGGACTGGCAGTATGCTGGGGTGGAAGGGATGCCTATTAT
TTTTCACTGCAGAAGGAACAAAAGCATTCTGAAATTAGTGCCAGTTTGGTTCCACCTTCTTTAGATCCAA
GCCTGACTTTGAAAGACAGGATGTGGTACCTTCAATCTTGCTTGCGAAAGGAATCTGATAAAGAATGTTC
TGTTGTCATCTATGACTTCATCCAGAGCTATAAAATTCTTCTTCTTTCTTGTGGCATCTCCTTGGAGCAA
AGTTATGAAGATCCTAAGGTGGCATGCTGGTTACTAGATCCAGATTCTCAGGAGCCGACTCTTCATAGCA
TAGTTACCAGTTTTCTTCCTCATGAGCTTCCACTCCTAGAAGGGATGGAGACCAGCCAAGGGATTCAAAG
CCTGGGGCTAAATGCTGGCAGTGAGCATTCTGGGCGATACAGAGCATCTGTGGAGTCCATTCTCATCTTC
AACTCTATGAATCAGCTCAACTCTTTGTTGCAGAAGGAAAACCTTCAAGATGTTTTCCGTAAGGTGGAAA
TGCCCTCTCAGTACTGCTTGGCCTTGCTAGAACTAAATGGAATTGGCTTTAGTACTGCAGAATGTGAAAG
TCAGAAACATATAATGCAAGCCAAGCTGGATGCAATTGAGACCCAGGCCTATCAACTAGCTGGCCACAGT
TTTTCTTTCACCAGTTCAGATGACATCGCTGAGGTTTTATTTTTGGAATTGAAGTTGCCCCCAAATAGAG
AGATGAAAAACCAAGGCAGCAAGAAAACTCTGGGTTCTACCAGAAGAGGGATTGACAATGGACGCAAGCT
AAGGCTGGGAAGACAGTTCAGCACTAGTAAGGACGTTTTAAATAAATTAAAGGCATTACATCCTTTACCA
GGCTTGATATTAGAATGGAGAAGAATCACTAATGCTATTACCAAAGTGGTCTTTCCCCTTCAGCGGGAAA
AGTGTCTTAATCCTTTTCTTGGAATGGAAAGAATCTATCCTGTATCACAGTCGCACACTGCTACAGGACG
AATAACCTTTACAGAACCAAATATTCAGAATGTGCCAAGAGATTTTGAAATCAAAATGCCAACACTAGTA
GGAGAAAGCCCACCTTCTCAAGCTGTAGGCAAAGGCCTACTTCCCATGGGCAGAGGAAAATATAAGAAGG
GTTTCAGCGTGAATCCTAGATGCCAGGCACAGATGGAGGAGAGAGCTGCAGACAGAGGAATGCCATTTTC
AATTAGCATGCGACATGCCTTTGTGCCTTTCCCAGGTGGTTCAATACTGGCTGCTGACTACTCTCAGCTT
GAACTGAGGATCTTGGCTCATTTATCCCATGATCGTCGTCTCATTCAAGTGTTAAACACTGGAGCTGATG
TTTTCAGGAGCATTGCAGCAGAGTGGAAGATGATTGAGCCAGAGTCTGTTGGGGATGATCTGAGGCAGCA
GGCAAAACAGATTTGCTATGGGATCATTTATGGAATGGGAGCTAAATCTTTGGGAGAGCAGATGGGCATT
AAAGAAAATGATGCTGCATGCTATATTGACTCCTTCAAATCCAGATACACAGGGATTAATCAATTCATGA
CAGAGACAGTGAAGAATTGTAAAAGAGACGGATTTGTTCAGACCATTTTGGGAAGGCGTAGATATTTGCC
AGGAATCAAAGACAACAACCCTTATCGTAAAGCTCACGCTGAGCGTCAAGCTATCAACACAATAGTCCAA
GGATCAGCAGCTGATATTGTCAAAATAGCCACAGTTAACATTCAGAAGCAATTAGAGACCTTCCACTCAA
CCTTCAAATCCCATGGTCATCGAGAGGGTATGCTCCAAAGTGACCGAACAGGATTGTCACGAAAGAGAAA
ACTGCAAGGGATGTTCTGCCCAATCAGAGGAGGCTTCTTCATCCTTCAACTCCATGATGAACTCCTATAT
GAAGTGGCAGAAGAAGATGTTGTTCAGGTAGCTCAGATTGTCAAGAATGAAATGGAAAGTGCTGTAAAAC
TGTCTGTGAAATTGAAAGTGAAAGTGAAAATAGGCGCCAGCTGGGGAGAGCTAAAGGACTTTGATGTGGC
GGCCGCTGGAGGAGACTACAAGGACGACGATGACAAGTCGGCCGCTGGAGGATACCCCTACGACGTGCCC
GACTACGCCTAGGGCCGCGCCCCTCTCCCTCCCCCCCCCCTAACGTTACTGGCCGAAGCCGCTTGGAATA
AGGCCGGTGTGCGTTTGTCTATATGTTATTTTCCACCATATTGCCGTCTTTTGGCAATGTGAGGGCCCGG
AAACCTGGCCCTGTCTTCTTGACGAGCATTCCTAGGGGTCTTTCCCCTCTCGCCAAAGGAATGCAAGGTC
TGTTGAATGTCGTGAAGGAAGCAGTTCCTCTGGAAGCTTCTTGAAGACAAACAACGTCTGTAGCGACCCT
TTGCAGGCAGCGGAACCCCCCACCTGGCGACAGGTGCCTCTGCGGCCAAAAGCCACGTGTATAAGATACA
CCTGCAAAGGCGGCACAACCCCAGTGCCACGTTGTGAGTTGGATAGTTGTGGAAAGAGTCAAATGGCTCT
CCTCAAGCGTATTCAACAAGGGGCTGAAGGATGCCCAGAAGGTACCCCATTGTATGGGATCTGATCTGGG
GCCTCGGTGCACATGCTTTACATGTGTTTAGTCGAGGTTAAAAAAACGTCTAGGCCCCCCGAACCACGGG
GACGTGGTTTTCCTTTGAAAAACACGATAATACCTCCGGAATGACCGAGTACAAGCCCACGGTGCGCCTC
GCCACCCGCGACGACGTCCCCAGGGCCGTACGCACCCTCGCCGCCGCGTTCGCCGACTACCCCGCCACGC
GCCACACCGTCGATCCGGACCGCCACATCGAGCGGGTCACCGAGCTGCAAGAACTCTTCCTCACGCGCGT
CGGGCTCGACATCGGCAAGGTGTGGGTCGCGGACGACGGCGCCGCGGTGGCGGTCTGGACCACGCCGGAG
AGCGTCGAAGCGGGGGCGGTGTTCGCCGAGATCGGCCCGCGCATGGCCGAGTTGAGCGGTTCCCGGCTGG
CCGCGCAGCAACAGATGGAAGGCCTCCTGGCGCCGCACCGGCCCAAGGAGCCCGCGTGGTTCCTGGCCAC
CGTCGGCGTCTCGCCCGACCACCAGGGCAAGGGTCTGGGCAGCGCCGTCGTGCTCCCCGGAGTGGAGGCG
GCCGAGCGCGCCGGGGTGCCCGCCTTCCTGGAGACCTCCGCGCCCCGCAACCTCCCCTTCTACGAGCGGC
TCGGCTTCACCGTCACCGCCGACGTCGAGGTGCCCGAAGGACCGCGCACCTGGTGCATGACCCGCAAGCC
CGGTGCCTAGGTCGACAATCAACCTCTGGATTACAAAATTTGTGAAAGATTGACTGGTATTCTTAACTAT
GTTGCTCCTTTTACGCTATGTGGATACGCTGCTTTAATGCCTTTGTATCATGCTATTGCTTCCCGTATGG
CTTTCATTTTCTCCTCCTTGTATAAATCCTGGTTGCTGTCTCTTTATGAGGAGTTGTGGCCCGTTGTCAG
GCAACGTGGCGTGGTGTGCACTGTGTTTGCTGACGCAACCCCCACTGGTTGGGGCATTGCCACCACCTGT
CAGCTCCTTTCCGGGACTTTCGCTTTCCCCCTCCCTATTGCCACGGCGGAACTCATCGCCGCCTGCCTTG
CCCGCTGCTGGACAGGGGCTCGGCTGTTGGGCACTGACAATTCCGTGGTGTTGTCGGGGAAATCATCGTC
CTTTCCTTGGCTGCTCGCCTGTGTTGCCACCTGGATTCTGCGCGGGACGTCCTTCTGCTACGTCCCTTCG
GCCCTCAATCCAGCGGACCTTCCTTCCCGCGGCCTGCTGCCGGCTCTGCGGCCTCTTCCGCGTCTTCGCC
TTCGCCCTCAGACGAGTCGGATCTCCCTTTGGGCCGCCTCCCCGCCTGGTACCTTTAAGACCAATGACTT
ACAAGGCAGCTGTAGATCTTAGCCACTTTTTAAAAGAAAAGGGGGGACTGGAAGGGCTAATTCACTCCCA
ACGAAAATAAGATCTGCTTTTTGCTTGTACTGGGTCTCTCTGGTTAGACCAGATCTGAGCCTGGGAGCTC
TCTGGCTAACTAGGGAACCCACTGCTTAAGCCTCAATAAAGCTTGCCTTGAGTGCTTCAAGTAGTGTGTG
CCCGTCTGTTGTGTGACTCTGGTAACTAGAGATCCCTCAGACCCTTTTAGTCAGTGTGGAAAATCTCTAG
CAGTAGTAGTTCATGTCATCTTATTATTCAGTATTTATAACTTGCAAAGAAATGAATATCAGAGAGTGAG
AGGAACTTGTTTATTGCAGCTTATAATGGTTACAAATAAAGCAATAGCATCACAAATTTCACAAATAAAG
CATTTTTTTCACTGCATTCTAGTTGTGGTTTGTCCAAACTCATCAATGTATCTTATCATGTCTGGCTCTA
GCTATCCCGCCCCTAACTCCGCCCAGTTCCGCCCATTCTCCGCCCCATGGCTGACTAATTTTTTTTATTT
ATGCAGAGGCCGAGGCCGCCTCGGCCTCTGAGCTATTCCAGAAGTAGTGAGGAGGCTTTTTTGGAGGCCT
AGACTTTTGCAGAGACGGCCCAAATTCGTAATCATGGTCATAGCTGTTTCCTGTGTGAAATTGTTATCCG
CTCACAATTCCACACAACATACGAGCCGGAAGCATAAAGTGTAAAGCCTGGGGTGCCTAATGAGTGAGCT
AACTCACATTAATTGCGTTGCGCTCACTGCCCGCTTTCCAGTCGGGAAACCTGTCGTGCCAGCTGCATTA
ATGAATCGGCCAACGCGCGGGGAGAGGCGGTTTGCGTATTGGGCGCTCTTCCGCTTCCTCGCTCACTGAC
TCGCTGCGCTCGGTCGTTCGGCTGCGGCGAGCGGTATCAGCTCACTCAAAGGCGGTAATACGGTTATCCA
CAGAATCAGGGGATAACGCAGGAAAGAACATGTGAGCAAAAGGCCAGCAAAAGGCCAGGAACCGTAAAAA
GGCCGCGTTGCTGGCGTTTTTCCATAGGCTCCGCCCCCCTGACGAGCATCACAAAAATCGACGCTCAAGT
CAGAGGTGGCGAAACCCGACAGGACTATAAAGATACCAGGCGTTTCCCCCTGGAAGCTCCCTCGTGCGCT
CTCCTGTTCCGACCCTGCCGCTTACCGGATACCTGTCCGCCTTTCTCCCTTCGGGAAGCGTGGCGCTTTC
TCATAGCTCACGCTGTAGGTATCTCAGTTCGGTGTAGGTCGTTCGCTCCAAGCTGGGCTGTGTGCACGAA
CCCCCCGTTCAGCCCGACCGCTGCGCCTTATCCGGTAACTATCGTCTTGAGTCCAACCCGGTAAGACACG
ACTTATCGCCACTGGCAGCAGCCACTGGTAACAGGATTAGCAGAGCGAGGTATGTAGGCGGTGCTACAGA
GTTCTTGAAGTGGTGGCCTAACTACGGCTACACTAGAAGGACAGTATTTGGTATCTGCGCTCTGCTGAAG
CCAGTTACCTTCGGAAAAAGAGTTGGTAGCTCTTGATCCGGCAAACAAACCACCGCTGGTAGCGGTGGTT
TTTTTGTTTGCAAGCAGCAGATTACGCGCAGAAAAAAAGGATCTCAAGAAGATCCTTTGATCTTTTCTAC
GGGGTCTGACGCTCAGTGGAACGAAAACTCACGTTAAGGGATTTTGGTCATGAGATTATCAAAAAGGATC
TTCACCTAGATCCTTTTAAATTAAAAATGAAGTTTTAAATCAATCTAAAGTATATATGAGTAAACTTGGT
CTGACAGTTACCAATGCTTAATCAGTGAGGCACCTATCTCAGCGATCTGTCTATTTCGTTCATCCATAGT
TGCCTGACTCCCCGTCGTGTAGATAACTACGATACGGGAGGGCTTACCATCTGGCCCCAGTGCTGCAATG
ATACCGCGAGACCCACGCTCACCGGCTCCAGATTTATCAGCAATAAACCAGCCAGCCGGAAGGGCCGAGC
GCAGAAGTGGTCCTGCAACTTTATCCGCCTCCATCCAGTCTATTAATTGTTGCCGGGAAGCTAGAGTAAG
TAGTTCGCCAGTTAATAGTTTGCGCAACGTTGTTGCCATTGCTACAGGCATCGTGGTGTCACGCTCGTCG
TTTGGTATGGCTTCATTCAGCTCCGGTTCCCAACGATCAAGGCGAGTTACATGATCCCCCATGTTGTGCA
AAAAAGCGGTTAGCTCCTTCGGTCCTCCGATCGTTGTCAGAAGTAAGTTGGCCGCAGTGTTATCACTCAT
GGTTATGGCAGCACTGCATAATTCTCTTACTGTCATGCCATCCGTAAGATGCTTTTCTGTGACTGGTGAG
TACTCAACCAAGTCATTCTGAGAATAGTGTATGCGGCGACCGAGTTGCTCTTGCCCGGCGTCAATACGGG
ATAATACCGCGCCACATAGCAGAACTTTAAAAGTGCTCATCATTGGAAAACGTTCTTCGGGGCGAAAACT
CTCAAGGATCTTACCGCTGTTGAGATCCAGTTCGATGTAACCCACTCGTGCACCCAACTGATCTTCAGCA
TCTTTTACTTTCACCAGCGTTTCTGGGTGAGCAAAAACAGGAAGGCAAAATGCCGCAAAAAAGGGAATAA
GGGCGACACGGAAATGTTGAATACTCATACTCTTCCTTTTTCAATATTATTGAAGCATTTATCAGGGTTA
TTGTCTCATGAGCGGATACATATTTGAATGTATTTAGAAAAATAAACAAATAGGGGTTCCGCGCACATTT
CCCCGAAAAGTGCCACCTGACGTCTAAGAAACCATTATTATCATGACATTAACCTATAAAAATAGGCGTA
TCACGAGGCCCTTTCGTCTCGCGCGTTTCGGTGATGACGGTGAAAACCTCTGACACATGCAGCTCCCGGA
GACGGTCACAGCTTGTCTGTAAGCGGATGCCGGGAGCAGACAAGCCCGTCAGGGCGCGTCAGCGGGTGTT
GGCGGGTGTCGGGGCTGGCTTAACTATGCGGCATCAGAGCAGATTGTACTGAGAGTGCACCATATGCGGT
GTGAAATACCGCACAGATGCGTAAGGAGAAAATACCGCATCAGGCGCCATTCGCCATTCAGGCTGCGCAA
CTGTTGGGAAGGGCGATCGGTGCGGGCCTCTTCGCTATTACGCCAGCTGGCGAAAGGGGGATGTGCTGCA
AGGCGATTAAGTTGGGTAACGCCAGGGTTTTCCCAGTCACGACGTTGTAAAACGACGGCCAGTGCCAAGC
TG
Features (pLannotate 1.2.2; 28 found; start..end, strand, type, name):
      6..227     +  promoter       RSV promoter: Rous sarcoma virus enhancer/promoter
    234..414     +  LTR            5' LTR (truncated): truncated 5' long terminal repeat (LTR) from HIV-1
    458..583     +  misc_feature   HIV-1 Ψ: packaging signal of human immunodeficiency virus type 1
    567..905     +  CDS            HIV-1 gag (fragment): gag protein from human immunodeficiency virus 1; gag
   1025..1361    +  ncRNA          RRE: Accession: RF00036 - HIV Rev response element
   1397..1786    +  CDS            env (fragment): ENV_HV1H2 - Experimental evidence at protein level: Swiss-Prot protein existence level 1. [Transmembrane protein gp41]: Acts as a class I viral fusion protein. Under the current model, the protein has at least 3 conformational states: pre-fusion native state, pre-hairpin intermediate state, and post-fusion hairpin state. During fusion of viral and target intracellular membranes, the coiled coil regions (heptad repeats) assume a trimer-of-hairpins structure, positioning the fusion peptide in close proximity to the C-terminal region of the ectodomain. The formation of this structure appears to d
   1804..1920    +  misc_feature   cPPT/CTS: central polypurine tract and central termination sequence of HIV-1
   1963..2174    +  promoter       EF-1α core promoter: core promoter for human elongation factor EF-1α
   2187..2455    +  LTR            5' LTR (truncated): truncated 5' long terminal repeat (LTR) from human T-cell leukemia virus (HTLV) type 1
   2519..10288   +  CDS            POLQ: DPOLQ_HUMAN - Also known as POLH From Homo sapiens (Human).
  10307..10327   +  CDS            FLAG (fragment): FLAG® epitope tag, followed by an enterokinase cleavage site
  10380..10952   +  misc_feature   IRES: internal ribosome entry site (IRES) of the encephalomyocarditis virus (EMCV)
  10961..11558   +  CDS            PuroR (fragment): puromycin N-acetyltransferase; pac from Streptomyces; confers resistance to puromycin
  11567..12155   +  misc_feature   WPRE: woodchuck hepatitis virus posttranscriptional regulatory element
  12150..12257   +  CDS            nef (fragment): NEF_SIVS4 - Experimental evidence at protein level: Swiss-Prot protein existence level 1. Interferes with TCR signaling from the cell membrane. Interacts with CD247/TCRZ (TCR zeta chain) and exert potent down- regulation of cell surface TCR/CD3 complexes. From Simian immunodeficiency virus (isolate F236/smH4) (SIV-sm) (Simian immunodeficiency virus sooty mangabey monkey).
  12282..12462   +  LTR            5' LTR (truncated): truncated 5' long terminal repeat (LTR) from HIV-1
  12534..12655   +  polyA_signal   SV40 poly(A) signal: SV40 polyadenylation signal
  12674..12809   +  rep_origin     SV40 ori: SV40 origin of replication
  12869..12891   -  protein_bind   lac operator (fragment): The lac repressor binds to the lac operator to inhibit transcription in E. coli. This inhibition can be relieved by adding lactose or isopropyl-β-D-thiogalactopyranoside (IPTG). lac repressor encoded by lacI
  12895..12925   -  promoter       lac promoter: promoter for the E. coli lac operon
  12940..12961   -  protein_bind   CAP binding site: CAP binding activates transcription in the presence of cAMP. E. coli catabolite activator protein
  12974..13066   -  CDS            lacI (fragment): lac repressor; lacI; The lac repressor binds to the lac operator to inhibit transcription in E. coli. This inhibition can be relieved by adding lactose or isopropyl-β-D-thiogalactopyranoside (IPTG).
  13249..13837   -  rep_origin     ori: high-copy-number ColE1/pMB1/pBR322/pUC origin of replication
  14008..14868   -  CDS            AmpR: β-lactamase; bla; confers resistance to ampicillin, carbenicillin, and related antibiotics
  14869..14973   -  promoter       AmpR promoter: bla
  15068..15103   +  CDS            rop (fragment): Rop protein, which maintains plasmids at low copy number; rop
  15205..15304   +  misc_feature   bom (fragment): basis of mobility region from pBR322
  15310..15464   -  CDS            lacZα (fragment): LacZα fragment of β-galactosidase; lacZ fragment
