[The description below was written by a language model from this plasmid's Addgene catalogue record and pLannotate feature annotations shown in this document.]
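Description:
pCDH-EF1-FHC-POLQ-K121M is a lentiviral transfer plasmid for mammalian expression of a mutant form of human DNA polymerase theta (POLQ), built by inserting the POLQ coding sequence between the BamHI and NotI sites of the pCDH-EF1-FHC backbone. In bacteria it is maintained through a high-copy ColE1/pUC-type origin and selected with ampicillin via the β-lactamase gene. The catalogue lists a total size of 15,236 bp, whereas the depositor's full sequence used for annotation is 15,472 nt, a small discrepancy the record does not explain.

The viral portion follows a third-generation layout. An RSV promoter drives a truncated HIV-1 5' LTR, followed by the Ψ packaging signal, a gag fragment, the Rev response element and the cPPT/CTS. It ends in a truncated 3' LTR with a downstream SV40 poly(A) signal and SV40 origin. These elements allow the genomic RNA to be produced, exported and packaged when helper functions are supplied in trans.

The internal cassette uses the EF-1α core promoter joined to an HTLV-1 LTR segment to transcribe the roughly 7.8 kb POLQ open reading frame. POLQ is fused at its C terminus to backbone-encoded FLAG and HA tags, although the annotation detected only a FLAG fragment. An EMCV IRES then directs translation of puromycin N-acetyltransferase from the same transcript, linking puromycin selection to insert expression, and a WPRE enhances transcript expression.

The K121M substitution alters the conserved ATP-binding lysine of the Walker A motif in the helicase-like domain. The construct is therefore suited to stable transduction experiments that test whether this ATPase site contributes to POLQ function, such as its role in suppressing chromosomal instability.
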