Addgene plasmid #64877: pCDH-EF1-FHC-POLQ-K121M
Purpose: lentiviral expression of human POLQ K121M mutant (a mutation in the conserved ATP-binding site of the Walker A motif in the helicase-like domain)
Depositing lab: Richard Wood. Depositing organization: University of Texas MD Anderson Cancer Center. Publication: Mechanism of suppression of chromosomal instability by DNA polymerase POLQ. Yousefzadeh MJ, Wyatt DW, Takata K, Mu Y, Hensley SC, Tomida J, Bylund GO, Doublie S, Johansson E, Ramsden DA, McBride KM, Wood RD. PLoS Genet. 2014 Oct 2;10(10):e1004654. doi: 10.1371/journal.pgen.1004654. eCollection 2014 Oct. PGENETICS-D-14-01461 PubMed 25275444.
Backbone
  Vector backbone: pCDH-EF1-FHC
  Backbone manufacturer: Wood Lab, Addgene plasmid 64874
  Total vector size (bp): 15236
  Vector type: Mammalian Expression, Lentiviral
  Selectable markers: Puromycin
Growth in bacteria
  Bacterial resistance: Ampicillin, 100 μg/mL
  Growth temperature: 30°C
  Growth strain: DH5alpha
  Copy number: Unknown
Gene/Insert
  Gene/Insert name: POLQ
  Species: H. sapiens (human)
  Mutation: K121M, a mutation in the conserved ATP-binding site of the Walker A motif in the helicase-like domain (HLD)
  Entrez Gene: POLQ (a.k.a. PRO0327)
  Promoter: EF1alpha
  Tag / fusion protein: FLAG (C terminal on backbone); HA (C terminal on backbone)
  Cloning method: Restriction Enzyme; 5′ cloning site BamHI (not destroyed); 3′ cloning site NotI (not destroyed)
  Sequencing primers: 5′ EF1a-F_alt (gccgtgaacgttctttttc); 3′ IRES-R (CCTCACATTGCCAAAAGACG)
Terms and licenses: Academic/Nonprofit Terms; Industry Terms: Not Available to Industry
How to cite: pCDH-EF1-FHC-POLQ-K121M was a gift from Richard Wood (Addgene plasmid # 64877 ; http://n2t.net/addgene:64877 ; RRID:Addgene_64877)
