>Addgene plasmid #64877 | pCDH-EF1-FHC-POLQ-K121M | addgene partial sequence | sequence record 163751 | IRES-R 5'-CCTCACATTGCCAAAAGACG-3'
GCACACCGGCCTTATTCCAAGCGGCTTCGGCCAGTAACGTTAGGGGGGGGGGAGGGAGAGGGGCGCGGCC
CTAGGCGTAGTCGGGCACGTCGTAGGGGTATCCTCCAGCGGCCGACTTGTCATCGTCGTCCTTGTAGTCT
CCTCCAGCGGCCGCCACATCAAAGTCCTTTAGCTCTCCCCAGCTGGCGCCTATTTTCACTTTCACTTTCA
ATTTCACAGACAGTTTTACAGCACTTTCCATTTCATTCTTGACAATCTGAGCTACCTGAACAACATCTTC
TTCTGCCACTTCATATAGGAGTTCATCATGGAGTTGAAGGATGAAGAAGCCTCCTCTGATTGGGCAGAAC
ATCCCTTGCAGTTTTCTCTTTCGTGACAATCCTGTTCGGTCACTTTGGAGCATACCCTCTCGATGACCAT
GGGATTTGAAGGTTGAGTGGAAGGTCTCTAATTGCTTCTGAATGTTAACTGTGGCTATTTTGACAATATC
AGCTGCTGATCCTTGGACTATTGTGTTGATAGCTTGACGCTCAGCGTGAGCTTTACGATAAGGGTTGTTG
TCTTTGATTCCTGGCAAATATCTACGCCTTCCCAAAATGGTCTGAACAAATCCGTCTCTTTTACAATTCT
TCACTGT
