>Addgene plasmid #64877 | pCDH-EF1-FHC-POLQ-K121M | addgene partial sequence | sequence record 163755 | EF1a-F_alt 5'-gccgtgaacgttctttttc-3'
AGCTTCGAGGGGCTCGCATCTCTCCTTCACGCGCCCGCCGCCCTACCTGAGGCCGCCATCCACGCCGGTT
GAGTCGCGTTCTTGCGCCTCCCGCCTGTGGTGCCTCCTGAACTGCGTCCGCCGTCTAGGTAAGTTTAAAG
CTCAGGTCGAGACCGGGCCTTTGTCCGGCGCTCCCTTGGAGCCTACCTAGACTCAGCCGGCTCTCCACGC
TTTGCCTGACCCTGCTTGCTCAACTCTACGTCTTTGTTTCGTTTTCTGTTCTGCGCCGTTACAGATCCAA
GCTGTGACCGGCGCCTACTCTAGAGCTAGCGAATTCGAATTTAAATCGGATCCTAGCACCATGAATCTTC
TGCGTCGGAGTGGGAAACGGCGGCGTTCAGAATCAGGCTCAGATTCGTTCTCGGGAAGCGGCGGTGACAG
CAGTGCCAGCCCCCAGTTCCTCTCCGGGTCCGTGCTGAGCCCGCCGCCCGGCCTTGGTCGCTGCCTGAAG
GCCGCAGCTGCAGGAGAATGCAAGCCTACAGTTCCTGACTACGAAATAGACAAGCTACTATTGGCAAACT
GGGGACTTCCTAAAGCAGTTCTGGAAAAATACCACAGTTTTGGTGTAAAAAAGATGTTTGAATGGCAGGC
AGAGTGCCTTTTGCTTGGACAAGTCCTGGAAGGAAAGAATTTAGTTTATTCAGCTCCTACAAGTGCTGGG
ATGACTCTTGTGGCAGAATTACTTATTTTGAAGCGGGTTTTGGAAATGCGGAAGAAAGCTTTGTTTATTC
TTCCCTTTGTTTCTGTG
